Addgene plasmid #149175: pGBW-m4046684
Purpose: Yeast Expression plasmid for SARS-CoV-2 3C-like proteinase
Depositing lab: Ginkgo Bioworks & Benjie Chen. Depositing organization: Ginkgo Bioworks.
Backbone
  Vector backbone: AmpR; 2u URA3
  Backbone size w/o insert (bp): 4078
  Vector type: Yeast Expression
  Selectable markers: URA3
Growth in bacteria
  Bacterial resistance: Ampicillin, 100 μg/mL
  Growth temperature: 37°C
  Growth strain: DH5alpha
  Copy number: High Copy
Gene/Insert
  Gene/Insert name: SARS-CoV-2 3C-like proteinase
  Species: S. cerevisiae (budding yeast); Severe acute respiratory syndrome coronavirus 2
  Insert size (bp): 917
  Mutation: Saccharomyces cerevisiae recode 1
  Entrez Gene: ORF1ab (a.k.a. GU280_gp01)
  Promoter: pTEF1
  Cloning method: Unknown
Resource information
  A portion of this plasmid was derived from a plasmid made by: GinkgoBioworks
Depositor comments: NCBI Reference Sequence: YP_009725301.1. Created by gene synthesis with Not1 site. NGS used for QC was performed by Ginkgo and may not fully cover the entire plasmid.
How to cite: pGBW-m4046684 was a gift from Ginkgo Bioworks & Benjie Chen (Addgene plasmid # 149175 ; http://n2t.net/addgene:149175 ; RRID:Addgene_149175)
