[The description below was written by a language model from this plasmid's Addgene catalogue record and pLannotate feature annotations shown in this document.]
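Description:
pGBW-m4046684 is an episomal yeast expression plasmid carrying the SARS-CoV-2 3C-like proteinase (the main protease, a mature cleavage product of the ORF1ab/pp1a replicase polyprotein). It is a shuttle vector. In E. coli it replicates from a high-copy ColE1/pUC-type origin and is selected with ampicillin through a β-lactamase gene, which the annotation shows being driven by a cat promoter. In Saccharomyces cerevisiae it is maintained at high copy by the 2μ origin and selected by uracil prototrophy through URA3, a marker that can also be counterselected with 5-fluoroorotic acid. Short phage T3 and T7 early terminators and a tonB terminator flank the bacterial modules, presumably insulating them from read-through transcription. A small rop-like feature is annotated next to AmpR, although the catalogue lists the plasmid as high copy.

The payload is a roughly 0.9 kb synthetic open reading frame recoded for S. cerevisiae codon usage ("recode 1"). It sits between the constitutive TEF1 promoter and a CYC1 terminator fragment, forming a simple cassette for strong constitutive expression in budding yeast. The automated annotation matches this region to a fragment of the SARS-CoV-2 replicase polyprotein 1a. The nsp10 text attached to that hit is generic polyprotein description and does not identify the insert. No epitope tags or reporters are annotated. The insert was made by gene synthesis, and the depositor cautions that the sequencing used for quality control may not cover the entire plasmid. The recorded purpose is simply yeast expression of the protease, and no more specific application is stated.
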