Features (pLannotate 1.2.2; 13 found; start..end, strand, type, name):
     10..417     +  promoter       TEF1 promoter: S. cerevisiae TEF1; promoter for EF-1α
    434..1351    +  CDS            R1A_SARS2 (fragment) (sequence withheld): Experimental evidence at protein level: Swiss-Prot protein existence level 1. [Non-structural protein 10]: Plays a pivotal role in viral transcription by stimulating both nsp14 3'-5' exoribonuclease and nsp16 2'-O-methyltransferase activities. Therefore plays an essential role in viral mRNAs cap methylation. From Severe acute respiratory syndrome coronavirus 2 (2019-nCoV) (SARS-CoV-2).
   1380..1552    +  terminator     CYC1 terminator (fragment): S. cerevisiae CYC1; transcription terminator for CYC1
   1588..1764    +  promoter       URA3 promoter (fragment): S. cerevisiae URA3
   1765..2568    +  CDS            URA3: orotidine-5'-phosphate decarboxylase, required for uracil biosynthesis; S. cerevisiae URA3; yeast auxotrophic marker, counterselectable with 5-fluoroorotic acid (5-FOA)
   2651..3633    -  rep_origin     2μ ori: yeast 2μ plasmid origin of replication
   3711..3740    +  terminator     T3Te terminator: phage T3 early transcription terminator
   3762..4349    +  rep_origin     ori: high-copy-number ColE1/pMB1/pBR322/pUC origin of replication
   4361..4388    -  terminator     T7Te terminator: phage T7 early transcription terminator
   4412..4603    -  CDS            rop: Rop protein, which maintains plasmids at low copy number; rop
   4604..5464    -  CDS            AmpR: β-lactamase; bla; confers resistance to ampicillin, carbenicillin, and related antibiotics
   5465..5567    -  promoter       cat promoter: promoter of the E. coli cat gene encoding chloramphenicol acetyltransferase
   5568..5599    -  terminator     tonB terminator: bidirectional E. coli tonB-P14 transcription terminator
>Addgene plasmid #149175 | pGBW-m4046684 | depositor full sequence | sequence record 291628 | Full Sequence
GCGGCCGCCCCACACACCATAGCTTCAAAATGTTTCTACTCCTTTTTTACTCTTCCAGATTTTCTCGGAC
TCCGCGCATCGCCGTACCACTTCAAAACACCCAAGCACAGCATACTAAATTTCCCCTCTTTCTTCCTCTA
GGGTGTCGTTAATTACCCGTACTAAAGGTTTGGAAAAGAAAAAAGAGACCGCCTCGTTTCTTTTTCTTCG
TCGAAAAAGGCAATAAAAATTTTTATCACGTTTCTTTTTCTTGAAAATTTTTTTTTTTGATTTTTTTCTC
TTTCGATGACCTCCCATTGATATTTAAGTTAATAAACGGTCTTCAATTTCTCAAGTTTCAGTTTCATTTT
TCTTGTTCTATTACAACTTTTTTTACTTCTTGCTCATTAGAAAGAAAGCATAGCAATCTAATCTAAGTTT
TAATTACAAAATG
[918 nt withheld, positions 434-1351]
TAAACAGGCCCCTTTTCCTTTGTCGATATCATGTAATTAGTTATGTCACGCTTACATTCACGCCCTCCTC
CCACATCCGCTCTAACCGAAAAGGAAGGAGTTAGACAACCTGAAGTCTAGGTCCCTATTTATTTTTTTTA
ATAGTTATGTTAGTATTAAGAACGTTATTTATATTTCAAATTTTTCTTTTTTTTCTGTACAAAGCGGCCG
CCGAACCACTAGTGCACTGCAGTACACGGTTTCCTTGAAATTTTTTTGATTCGGTAATCTCCGAACAGAA
GGAAGAACGAAGGAAGGAGCACAGACTTAGATTGGTATATATACGCATATGTAGTGTTGAAGAAACATGA
AATTGCCCAGTATTCTTAACCCAACTGCACAGAACAAAAACGTGCAGGAAACGAAGATAAATCATGTCGA
AAGCTACATATAAGGAACGTGCTGCTACTCATCCTAGTCCTGTTGCTGCCAAGCTATTTAATATCATGCA
CGAAAAGCAAACAAACTTGTGTGCTTCATTGGATGTTCGTACCACCAAGGAATTACTGGAGTTAGTTGAA
GCATTAGGTCCCAAAATTTGTTTACTAAAAACACATGTGGATATCTTGACTGATTTTTCCATGGAGGGCA
CAGTTAAGCCGCTAAAGGCATTATCCGCCAAGTACAATTTTTTACTCTTCGAGGACAGAAAATTTGCTGA
CATTGGTAATACAGTCAAATTGCAGTACTCTGCGGGTGTATACAGAATAGCAGAATGGGCAGACATTACG
AATGCACACGGTGTGGTGGGCCCAGGTATTGTTAGCGGTTTGAAGCAGGCGGCAGAAGAAGTAACAAAGG
AACCTAGAGGCCTTTTGATGTTAGCAGAATTGTCATGCAAGGGCTCCCTATCTACTGGAGAATATACTAA
GGGTACTGTTGACATTGCGAAGAGCGACAAAGATTTTGTTATCGGCTTTATTGCTCAAAGAGACATGGGT
GGAAGAGATGAAGGTTACGATTGGTTGATTATGACACCCGGTGTGGGTTTAGATGACAAGGGAGATGCAT
TGGGTCAACAGTATAGAACCGTGGATGATGTGGTTTCTACAGGATCTGACATTATTATTGTTGGAAGAGG
ACTATTTGCAAAGGGAAGGGATGCTAAGGTAGAGGGTGAACGTTACAGAAAAGCAGGCTGGGAAGCATAT
TTGAGAAGATGCGGCCAGCAAAACTAAAAAACTGTATTATAAGTAAATGCATGTATACTAAACTCACAAA
TTAGAGCTTCAATTTAATTATATCAGTTATTACCCGAGTAACGAAGCATCTGTGCTTCATTTTGTAGAAC
AAAAATGCAACGCGAGAGCGCTAATTTTTCAAACAAAGAATCTGAGCTGCATTTTTACAGAACAGAAATG
CAACGCGAAAGCGCTATTTTACCAACGAAGAATCTGTGCTTCATTTTTGTAAAACAAAAATGCAACGCGA
GAGCGCTAATTTTTCAAACAAAGAATCTGAGCTGCATTTTTACAGAACAGAAATGCAACGCGAGAGCGCT
ATTTTACCAACAAAGAATCTATACTTCTTTTTTGTTCTACAAAAATGCATCCCGAGAGCGCTATTTTTCT
AACAAAGCATCTTAGATTACTTTTTTTCTCCTTTGTGCGCTCTATAATGCAGTCTCTTGATAACTTTTTG
CACTGTAGGTCCGTTAAGGTTAGAAGAAGGCTACTTTGGTGTCTATTTTCTCTTCCATAAAAAAAGCCTG
ACTCCACTTCCCGCGTTTACTGATTACTAGCGAAGCTGCGGGTGCATTTTTTCAAGATAAAGGCATCCCC
GATTATATTCTATACCGATGTGGATTGCGCATACTTTGTGAACAGAAAGTGATAGCGTTGATGATTCTTC
ATTGGTCAGAAAATTATGAACGGTTTCTTCTATTTTGTCTCTATATACTACGTATAGGAAATGTTTACAT
TTTCGTATTGTTTTCGATTCACTCTATGAATAGTTCTTACTACAATTTTTTTGTCTAAAGAGTAATACTA
GAGATAAACATAAAAAATGTAGAGGTCGAGTTTAGATGCAAGTTCAAGGAGCGAAAGGTGGATGGGTAGG
TTATATAGGGATATAGCACAGAGATATATAGCAAAGAGATACTTTTGAGCAATGTTTGTGGAAGCGGTAT
TCGCAATATTTTAGTAGCTCGTTACAGTCCGGTGCGTTTTTGGTTTTTTGAAAGTGCGTCATCAGAGCGC
TTTTGGTTTTCAAAAGCGCTCTGAAGTTCCTATACTTTCTAGCTAGAGAATAGGAACTTCCCGAGCGGCC
GCGTGTTACAAGCTTGACTCCAGCGTAACTGGACTGCAATCAACTCACTGGCTCACCTTCACGGGTGGGC
CTTTCTTCGGTAGAAAATCAAAGGATCTTCTTGAGATCCTTTTTTTCTGCGCGTAATCTGCTGCTTGCAA
ACAAAAAAACCACCGCTACCAGCGGTGGTTTGTTTGCCGGATCAAGAGCTACCAACTCTTTTTCCGAGGT
AACTGGCTTCAGCAGAGCGCAGATACCAAATACTGTTCTTCTAGTGTAGCCGTAGTTAGGCCACCACTTC
AAGAACTCTGTAGCACCGCCTACATACCTCGCTCTGCTAATCCTGTTACCAGTGGCTGCTGCCAGTGGCG
ATAAGTCGTGTCTTACCGGGTTGGACTCAAGACGATAGTTACCGGATAAGGCGCAGCGGTCGGGCTGAAC
GGGGGGTTCGTGCACACAGCCCAGCTTGGAGCGAACGACCTACACCGAACTGAGATACCTACAGCGTGAG
CTATGAGAAAGCGCCACGCTTCCCGAAGGGAGAAAGGCGGACAGGTATCCGGTAAGCGGCAGGGTCGGAA
CAGGAGAGCGCACGAGGGAGCTTCCAGGGGTAAACGCCTGGTATCTTTATAGTCCTGTCGGGTTTCGCCA
CCTCTGACTTGAGCATCGATTTTTGTGATGCTCGTCAGGGGGGCGGAGCCTATGGAAAAACGCCAGCAAC
GCAGAAAGGCCCACCCGAAGGTGAGCCAGGTGATTACATTTGGGCCCTCATCAGAGGTTTTCACCGTCAT
CACCGAAACGCGCGAGGCAGCTGCGGTAAAGCTCATCAGCGTGGTCGTGAAGCGATTCACAGATGTCTGC
CTGTTCATCCGCGTCCAGCTCGTTGAGTTTCTCCAGAAGCGTTAATGTCTGGCTTCTGATAAAGCGGGCC
ATGTTAAGGGCGGTTTTTTCCTGTTTGGTCACTTACCAATGCTTAATCAGTGAGGCACCTATCTCAGCGA
TCTGTCTATTTCGTTCATCCATAGTTGCCTGACTCCCCGTCGTGTAGATAACTACGATGCGGGAGGGCTT
ACCATCTGGCCCCAGTGCTGCAATGATACCGCGAGACCCACGCTCACCGGCTCCAGATTTATCAGCAATA
AACCAGCCAGCCGGGAGGGCCGAGCGCAGAAGTGATCCTGCAACTTTATCCGCCTCCATCCAGTCTATTA
ATTGTTGCCGGGAAGCTAGAGTAAGTAGTTCGCCAGTTAATAGTTTGCGCAACGTTGTTGCCATTGCTAC
AGGCATCGTGGTGTCACGCTCGTCGTTTGGTATGGCTTCATTCAGCTCCGGTTCCCAACGATCAAGGCGA
GTTACATGATCCCCCATGTTGTGCAAAAAAGCGGTTAGCTCCTTCGGTCCTCCGATCGTTGCCAGAAGTA
AGTTGGCCGCAGTGTTATCACTCATGGTTATGGCAGCACTGCATAATTCTCTTACTGTCATGCCATCCGT
GAGATGCTTTTCTGTGACTGGTGAGTACTCAACCAAGTCATTCTGAGAATAGTGTATGCGGCGACCGAGT
TGCTCTTGCCCGGCGTCAATACGGGATAATACCGCGCCACATAGCAGAACTTTAAAAGTGCTCATCATTG
GAAAACGTTCTTCGGGGCGTAAACTCTCAAGGATCTTACCGCTGTTGAGATCCAGTTCGATGTAACCCAC
TCGTGCACCCAACTGATCTTCAGCATCTTTTACTTTCACCAGCGTTTCTGGGTGAGCAAAAACAGGAAGG
CAAAATGCCGCAAAAAAGGGAATAAGGGCGACACGGAAATGTTGAATACTCATTTTAGCTTCCTTAGCTC
CTGAAAATCTCGATAACTCAAAAAATACGCCCGGTAGTGATCTTATTTCATTATGGTGAAAGTTGGAACC
TCTTACGTGCCGATCAAGTCAAAAGCCTCCGGTCGGAGGCTTTTGACTTTCTGCTATGGAGGTCAGGTAT
GATTTAAATGGTCAGTTAGA
