>Addgene plasmid #149175 | pGBW-m4046684 | addgene partial sequence | sequence record 298299 | Ginkgo NGS Result
GAAAATTTTTTTTTTTGATTTTTTTCTCTTTCGATGACCTCCCATTGATATTTAAGTTAATAAACGGTCT
TCAATTTCTCAAGTTTCAGTTTCATTTTTCTTGTTCTATTACAACTTTTTTTACTTCTTGCTCATTAGAA
AGAAAGCATAGCAATCTAATCTAAGTTTTAATTACAAAATG
[918 nt withheld, positions 182-1099]
TAAACAGGCCCCTTTTCCTTTGTCGATATCATGTAATTAGTTATGTCACGCTTACATTCACGCCCTCCTC
CCACATCCGCTCTAACCGAAAAGGAAGGAGTTAGACAACCTGAAGTCTAGGTCCCTATTTATTTTTTTTA
ATAGTTATGTTAGTATTAAGAACGTTATTTATATTTCAAATTTTTCTTTTTTTTCTGTACAAAGCGGCCG
CCGAACCACTAGTGCACTGCAGTACACGGTTTCCTTGAAATTTTTTTGATTCGGTAATCTCCGAACAGAA
GGAAGAACGAAGGAAGGAGCACAGACTTAGATTGGTATATATACGCATATGTAGTGTTGAAGAAACATGA
AATTGCCCAGTATTCTTAACCCAACTGCACAGAACAAAAACGTGCAGGAAACGAAGATAAATCATGTCGA
AAGCTACATATAAGGAACGTGCTGCTACTCATCCTAGTCCTGTTGCTGCCAAGCTATTTAATATCATGCA
CGAAAAGCAAACAAACTTGTGTGCTTCATTGGATGTTCGTACCACCAAGGAATTACTGGAGTTAGT
